>Addgene plasmid #156871 | pD649-HAsp-ICAM3-Fc(DAPA)-AviTag-6xHis | depositor full sequence | sequence record 302851 | Full Sequence
TTTCAATATTATTGAAGCATTTATCAGGGTTATTGTCTCATGAGCGGATACATATTTGAATGTATTTAGA
AAAATAAACAAATAGGGGTCAGTGTTACAACCAATTAACCAATTCTGAACATTATCGCGAGCCCATTTAT
ACCTGAATATGGCTCATAACACCCCTTGCTCATGACCAAAATCCCTTAACGTGAGTTACGCGCGCGTCGT
TCCACTGAGCGTCAGACCCCGTAGAAAAGATCAAAGGATCTTCTTGAGATCCTTTTTTTCTGCGCGTAAT
CTGCTGCTTGCAAACAAAAAAACCACCGCTACCAGCGGTGGTTTGTTTGCCGGATCAAGAGCTACCAACT
CTTTTTCCGAAGGTAACTGGCTTCAGCAGAGCGCAGATACCAAATACTGTTCTTCTAGTGTAGCCGTAGT
TAGCCCACCACTTCAAGAACTCTGTAGCACCGCCTACATACCTCGCTCTGCTAATCCTGTTACCAGTGGC
TGCTGCCAGTGGCGATAAGTCGTGTCTTACCGGGTTGGACTCAAGACGATAGTTACCGGATAAGGCGCAG
CGGTCGGGCTGAACGGGGGGTTCGTGCACACAGCCCAGCTTGGAGCGAACGACCTACACCGAACTGAGAT
ACCTACAGCGTGAGCTATGAGAAAGCGCCACGCTTCCCGAAGGGAGAAAGGCGGACAGGTATCCGGTAAG
CGGCAGGGTCGGAACAGGAGAGCGCACGAGGGAGCTTCCAGGGGGAAACGCCTGGTATCTTTATAGTCCT
GTCGGGTTTCGCCACCTCTGACTTGAGCGTCGATTTTTGTGATGCTCGTCAGGGGGGCGGAGCCTATGGA
AAAACGCCAGCAACGCGGCCTTTTTACGGTTCCTGGCCTTTTGCTGGCCTTTTGCTCACATGTTCTTTCC
TGCGTTATCCCCTGATTCTGTGGATAACCGTATTACCGCCTTTGAGTGAGCTGATACCGCTCGCCGCAGC
CGAACGACCGAGCGCAGCGAGTCAGTGAGCGAGGAAGCGGAAGGCGAGAGTAGGGAACTGCCAGGCATCA
AACTAAGCAGAAGGCCCCTGACGGATGGCCTTTTTGCGTTTCTACAAACTCTTTCTGTGTTGTAAAACGA
CGGCCAGTCTTAAGCTCGGGCCCCCTGGGCGGTTCTGATAACGAGTAATCGTTAATCCGCAAATAACGTA
AAAACCCGCTTCGGCGGGTTTTTTTATGGGGGGAGTTTAGGGAAAGAGCATTTGTCAGAATATTTAAGGG
CGCCTGTCACTTTGCTTGATATATGAGAATTATTTAACCTTATAAATGAGAAAAAAGCAACGCACTTTAA
ATAAGATACGTTGCTTTTTCGATTGATGAACACCTATAATTAAACTATTCATCTATTATTTATGATTTTT
TGTATATACAATATTTCTAGTTTGTTAAAGAGAATTAAGAAAATAAATCTCGAAAATAATAAAGGGAAAA
TCAGTTTTTGATATCAAAATTATACATGTCAACGATAATACAAAATATAATACAAACTATAAGATGTTAT
CAGTATTTATTATCATTTAGAATAAATTTTGTGTCGCCCTTAATTGTGAGCGGATAACAATTACGAGCTT
CATGCACAGTGGCGTTGACTCAATATTGGCCATTAGCCATATTATTCATTGGTTATATAGCATAAATCAA
TATTGGCTATTGGCCATTGCATACGTTGTATCTATATCATAATATGTACATTTATATTGGCTCATGTCCA
ATATGACCGCCATGTTGGCATTGATTATTGACTAGTTATTAATAGTAATCAATTACGGGGTCATTAGTTC
ATAGCCCATATATGGAGTTCCGCGTTACATAACTTACGGTAAATGGCCCGCCTGGCTGACCGCCCAACGA
CCCCCGCCCATTGACGTCAATAATGACGTATGTTCCCATAGTAACGCCAATAGGGACTTTCCATTGACGT
CAATGGGTGGAGTATTTACGGTAAACTGCCCACTTGGCAGTACATCAAGTGTATCATATGCCAAGTACGC
CCCCTATTGACGTCAATGACGGTAAATGGCCCGCCTGGCATTATGCCCAGTACATGACCTTATGGGACTT
TCCTACTTGGCAGTACATCTACGTATTAGTCATCGCTATTACCATGGTGATGCGGTTTTGGCAGTACATC
AATGGGCGTGGATAGCGGTTTGACTCACGGGGATTTCCAAGTCTCCACCCCATTGACGTCAATGGGAGTT
TGTTTTGGCACCAAAATCAACGGGACTTTCCAAAATGTCGTAACAACTCCGCCCCATTGACGCAAATGGG
CGGTAGGCGTGTACGGTGGGAGGTCTATATAAGCAGAGCTCGTTTAGTGAACCGTCAGATCGCCTGGAGA
CGCCATCCACGCTGTTTTGACCTCCATAGAAGACACCGGGACCGATCCAGCCTCCGCGGCCGGGAACGGT
GCATTGGAACGCGGATTCCCCGTGCCAAGAGTGACGTAAGTACCGCCTATAGAGTCTATAGGCCCACCCC
CTTGGCTTCGTTAGAACGCGGCTACAATTAATACATAACCTTATGTATCATACACATACGATTTAGGTGA
CACTATAGAATAACATCCACTTTGCCTTTCTCTCCACAGGTGTCCACTCCCAGGTCCAACTGCACCTCGG
TTCTATCGAAAACGCGCCTGCTAGCGCCACCATGAAGACCATCATTGCCCTGAGCTACATCTTCTGCCTG
GTGTTCGCTGCGGCCGCCCAAGAGTTTCTGCTGAGAGTGGAACCCCAGAATCCTGTGCTGTCTGCCGGCG
GAAGCCTGTTCGTGAATTGCAGCACAGATTGCCCCAGCAGCGAGAAGATCGCCCTGGAAACCAGCCTGAG
CAAAGAACTGGTGGCCTCTGGAATGGGCTGGGCCGCCTTTAATCTGAGCAACGTGACCGGCAACTCCCGC
ATCCTGTGCAGCGTGTACTGTAACGGAAGCCAGATCACCGGCAGCAGCAACATCACCGTGTACAGACTGC
CTGAGAGAGTCGAACTGGCTCCTCTGCCTCCTTGGCAGCCTGTGGGACAGAATTTCACCCTGCGGTGTCA
GGTGGAAGATGGCAGCCCTAGAACAAGCCTGACCGTGGTGCTGCTGAGATGGGAAGAAGAACTGAGCAGA
CAGCCCGCCGTGGAAGAACCTGCTGAAGTGACAGCTACAGTGCTGGCCTCCAGAGATGATCATGGCGCCC
CTTTCAGCTGTCGGACCGAACTGGATATGCAGCCTCAAGGCCTGGGCCTGTTTGTGAACACATCTGCCCC
TCGGCAGCTGAGAACCTTCGTGCTTCCTGTGACACCTCCTAGGCTGGTGGCCCCTAGATTCCTGGAAGTG
GAAACCTCCTGGCCTGTGGACTGTACCCTGGATGGACTGTTTCCTGCCAGCGAGGCCCAAGTTTATCTGG
CCCTGGGCGATCAGATGCTGAACGCCACAGTGATGAACCACGGCGATACACTGACAGCCACCGCTACAGC
CACAGCCAGAGCTGATCAAGAGGGCGCCAGAGAAATCGTGTGCAATGTGACACTCGGCGGCGAGAGAAGA
GAGGCCAGGGAAAATCTGACCGTGTTCAGCTTTCTGGGCCCCATCGTGAATCTGAGCGAGCCTACAGCTC
ACGAGGGCAGCACAGTGACCGTGTCTTGTATGGCTGGCGCTAGAGTGCAAGTGACTCTGGATGGTGTTCC
TGCCGCTGCTCCTGGACAACCTGCTCAGCTGCAACTGAATGCCACCGAGTCCGACGACGGCAGAAGCTTT
TTTTGCTCCGCCACACTGGAAGTCGACGGCGAGTTCCTGCACAGAAATAGCAGCGTGCAGCTGCGGGTGC
TGTACGGCCCTAAGATCGATAGAGCCACCTGTCCTCAGCACCTGAAGTGGAAGGACAAGACCAGACACGT
GCTGCAGTGCCAGGCCAGAGGCAATCCTTATCCTGAGCTGAGATGCCTGAAAGAGGGCAGCTCCAGAGAA
GTGCCTGTGGGCATCCCTTTCTTCGTGAACGTGACCCACAACGGCACCTACCAGTGTCAGGCCTCAAGCA
GCAGAGGCAAGTACACCCTGGTGGTGGTCATGGATATCGAGGCCGGCAGCTCTCATGGCGCGCCGGGCGG
CGACAAGACCCACACCTGCCCCCCCTGCCCAGCTCCAGAACTGCTGGGAGGGCCTTCCGTGTTCCTGTTC
CCCCCCAAGCCCAAGGACACCCTGATGATCAGCAGGACCCCCGAGGTGACCTGCGTGGTGGTGGCCGTGT
CCCACGAGGACCCAGAGGTGAAGTTCAACTGGTACGTGGACGGCGTGGAGGTGCACAACGCCAAGACCAA
GCCCAGAGAGGAGCAGTACAACAGCACCTACAGGGTGGTGTCCGTGCTGACCGTGCTGCACCAGGACTGG
CTGAACGGCAAAGAATACAAGTGCAAAGTCTCCAACAAGGCCCTGGCTGCCCCAATCGAAAAGACAATCA
GCAAGGCCAAGGGCCAGCCACGGGAGCCCCAGGTGTACACCCTGCCCCCCAGCCGGGAGGAGATGACCAA
GAACCAGGTGTCCCTGACCTGTCTGGTGAAGGGCTTCTACCCCAGCGATATCGCCGTGGAGTGGGAGAGC
AACGGCCAGCCCGAGAACAACTACAAGACCACCCCCCCAGTGCTGGACAGCGACGGCAGCTTCTTCCTGT
ACAGCAAGCTGACCGTGGACAAGTCCAGGTGGCAGCAGGGCAACGTGTTCAGCTGCAGCGTGATGCACGA
GGCCCTGCACAACCACTACACCCAGAAGTCCCTGAGCCTGAGCCCCGGCGGCAGCGGTCTTAATGATATT
TTCGAGGCTCAGAAGATTGAGTGGCATGAACACCACCACCATCACCACTAAGGCCGGCCTGTAGTCACTG
GCACAACGCGTTACCCGGTAAGCCAATCGGGTATACACGGTCGTCATACTGCAGACAGGGTTCTTCTACT
TTGCAAGATAGTCTTGAGTAGTAAAATAAATAGATAGAGAAAATCAGCCTCGACTGTGCCTTCTAGTTGC
CAGCCATCTGTTGTTTGCCCCTCCCCCGTGCCTTCCTTGACCCTGGAAGGTGCCACTCCCACTGTCCTTT
CCTAATAAAATGAGGAAATTGCATCACAACACTCAACCCTATCTCGGTCTATTCTTTTGATTTATAAGGG
ATTTTGCCGATTTCGGCCTATTGGTTAAAAAATGAGCTGATTTAACAAAAATTTAACGCGAATTAATTCT
GTGGAATGTGTGTCAGTTAGGGTGTGGAAAGTCCCCAGGCTCCCCAGCAGGCAGAAGTATGCAAAGCATG
CATCTCAATTAGTCAGCAACCAGGTGTGGAAAGTCCCCAGGCTCCCCAGCAGGCAGAAGTATGCAAAGCA
TGCATCTCAATTAGTCAGCAACCATAGTCCCGCCCCTAACTCCGCCCATCCCGCCCCTAACTCCGCCCAG
TTCCGCCCATTCTCCGCCCCATGGCTGACTAATTTTTTTTATTTATGCAGAGGCCGAGGCCGCCTCTGCC
TCTGAGCTATTCCAGAAGTAGTGAGGAGGCTTTTTTGGAGGCCTAGGCTTTTGCAAAAAGCTCCCGGGAG
CTTGTATATCCATTTTCGGATCTGATCAGCACGTGTTGACAATTAATCATCGGCATAGTATATCGGCATA
GTATAATACGACAAGGTGAGGAACTAAACCATGACCGAGTACAAGCCCACGGTGCGCCTCGCCACCCGCG
ACGACGTCCCCAGGGCCGTACGCACCCTCGCCGCCGCGTTCGCCGACTACCCCGCCACGCGCCACACCGT
CGATCCGGACCGCCACATCGAGCGGGTCACCGAGCTGCAAGAACTCTTCCTCACGCGCGTCGGGCTCGAC
ATCGGCAAGGTGTGGGTCGCGGACGACGGCGCCGCGGTGGCGGTCTGGACCACGCCGGAGAGCGTCGAAG
CGGGGGCGGTGTTCGCCGAGATCGGCCCGCGCATGGCCGAGTTGAGCGGTTCCCGGCTGGCCGCGCAGCA
ACAGATGGAAGGCCTCCTGGCGCCGCACCGGCCCAAGGAGCCCGCGTGGTTCCTGGCCACCGTCGGCGTC
TCGCCCGACCACCAGGGCAAGGGTCTGGGCAGCGCCGTCGTGCTCCCCGGAGTGGAGGCGGCCGAGCGCG
CCGGGGTGCCCGCCTTCCTGGAGACATCCGCGCCCCGCAACCTCCCCTTCTACGAGCGGCTCGGCTTCAC
CGTCACCGCCGACGTCGAGGTGCCCGAAGGACCGCGCACCTGGTGCATGACCCGCAAGCCCGGTGCCTGA
CACGTGCTACGAGATTTCGATTCCACCGCCGCCTTCTATGAAAGGTTGGGCTTCGGAATCGTTTTCCGGG
ACGCCGGCTGGATGATCCTCCAGCGCGGGGATCTCATGCTGGAGTTCTTCGCCCACCCCAACTTGTTTAT
TGCAGCTTATAATGGTTACAAATAAAGCAATAGCATCACAAATTTCACAAATAAAGCATTTTTTTCACTG
CATTCTAGTTGTGGTTTGTCCAAACTCATCAATGTATCTTATCATGTCTGTATACCGTCGACCTCTAGCT
AGAGCTTGGCGTAATCATGGTCATTACCAATGCTTAATCAGTGAGGCACCTATCTCAGCGATCTGTCTAT
TTCGTTCATCCATAGTTGCCTGACTCCCCGTCGTGTAGATAACTACGATACGGGAGGGCTTACCATCTGG
CCCCAGCGCTGCGATGATACCGCGAGAACCACGCTCACCGGCTCCGGATTTATCAGCAATAAACCAGCCA
GCCGGAAGGGCCGAGCGCAGAAGTGGTCCTGCAACTTTATCCGCCTCCATCCAGTCTATTAATTGTTGCC
GGGAAGCTAGAGTAAGTAGTTCGCCAGTTAATAGTTTGCGCAACGTTGTTGCCATCGCTACAGGCATCGT
GGTGTCACGCTCGTCGTTTGGTATGGCTTCATTCAGCTCCGGTTCCCAACGATCAAGGCGAGTTACATGA
TCCCCCATGTTGTGCAAAAAAGCGGTTAGCTCCTTCGGTCCTCCGATCGTTGTCAGAAGTAAGTTGGCCG
CAGTGTTATCACTCATGGTTATGGCAGCACTGCATAATTCTCTTACTGTCATGCCATCCGTAAGATGCTT
TTCTGTGACTGGTGAGTACTCAACCAAGTCATTCTGAGAATAGTGTATGCGGCGACCGAGTTGCTCTTGC
CCGGCGTCAATACGGGATAATACCGCGCCACATAGCAGAACTTTAAAAGTGCTCATCATTGGAAAACGTT
CTTCGGGGCGAAAACTCTCAAGGATCTTACCGCTGTTGAGATCCAGTTCGATGTAACCCACTCGTGCACC
CAACTGATCTTCAGCATCTTTTACTTTCACCAGCGTTTCTGGGTGAGCAAAAACAGGAAGGCAAAATGCC
GCAAAAAAGGGAATAAGGGCGACACGGAAATGTTGAATACTCATATTCTTCCTT
Features (pLannotate 1.2.2; 21 found; start..end, strand, type, name):
    119..143     -  CDS            KanR (fragment): aminoglycoside phosphotransferase; aph(3')-Ia; confers resistance to kanamycin
    254..842     +  rep_origin     ori: high-copy-number ColE1/pMB1/pBR322/pUC origin of replication
   1067..1084    +  terminator     rrnB T2 terminator (fragment): transcription terminator T2 from the E. coli rrnB gene
   1109..1128    -  CDS            lacZα (fragment): LacZα fragment of β-galactosidase; lacZ fragment
   1584..1600    +  protein_bind   lac operator: The lac repressor binds to the lac operator to inhibit transcription in E. coli. This inhibition can be relieved by adding lactose or isopropyl-β-D-thiogalactopyranoside (IPTG). lac repressor encoded by lacI
   1843..2146    +  enhancer       CMV enhancer: human cytomegalovirus immediate early enhancer
   2147..2350    +  promoter       CMV promoter: human cytomegalovirus (CMV) immediate early promoter
   2486..2529    +  intron         CMV intron (fragment): modified intron A from human cytomegalovirus
   2581..2599    +  promoter       SP6 promoter: promoter for bacteriophage SP6 RNA polymerase
   2603..2640    +  CDS            IgH signal sequence (fragment): signal sequence from the mouse immunoglobulin heavy chain variable region
   2749..4125    +  CDS            ICAM3 (fragment): ICAM3_HUMAN - Experimental evidence at protein level: Swiss-Prot protein existence level 1. ICAM proteins are ligands for the leukocyte adhesion protein LFA-1 (integrin alpha-L/beta-2) (PubMed:1448173). ICAM3 is also a ligand for integrin alpha-D/beta-2. In association with integrin alpha- L/beta-2, contributes to apoptotic neutrophil phagocytosis by macrophages (PubMed:23775590). From Homo sapiens (Human).
   4132..4809    +  CDS            IGHG1 (fragment): IGHG1_HUMAN - Experimental evidence at protein level: Swiss-Prot protein existence level 1. Constant region of immunoglobulin heavy chains. Immunoglobulins, also known as antibodies, are membrane-bound or secreted glycoproteins produced by B lymphocytes. In the recognition phase of humoral immunity, the membrane-bound immunoglobulins serve as receptors which, upon binding of a specific antigen, trigger the clonal expansion and differentiation of B lymphocytes into immunoglobulins- secreting plasma cells. Secreted immunoglobulins mediate the effector phase of humoral immunity, which results in
   5024..5135    +  polyA_signal   bGH poly(A) signal: bovine growth hormone polyadenylation signal
   5136..5244    +  rep_origin     f1 ori (fragment): f1 bacteriophage origin of replication; arrow indicates direction of (+) strand synthesis
   5258..5587    +  promoter       SV40 promoter: SV40 enhancer and early promoter
   5635..5682    +  promoter       EM7 promoter: synthetic bacterial promoter&nbsp
   5701..6300    +  CDS            PuroR (fragment): puromycin N-acetyltransferase; pac from Streptomyces; confers resistance to puromycin
   6310..6435    +  CDS            ble (fragment): BLE_KLEPN - Experimental evidence at protein level: Swiss-Prot protein existence level 1. Binding protein with a strong affinity to the bleomycin family of antibiotics. Binds to CL990; an antimitotic-antibiotic compound. From Klebsiella pneumoniae.
   6430..6551    +  polyA_signal   SV40 poly(A) signal: SV40 polyadenylation signal
   6604..7464    -  CDS            AmpR: β-lactamase; bla; confers resistance to ampicillin, carbenicillin, and related antibiotics
   7467..89      -  promoter       AmpR promoter (fragment) (across the origin): bla
