[The description below was written by a language model from this plasmid's Addgene catalogue record and pLannotate feature annotations shown in this document.]
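Description:
pD649-HAsp-ICAM3-Fc(DAPA)-AviTag-6xHis is a 7,474 bp mammalian expression plasmid built on the pD649 backbone for producing the extracellular domain of human ICAM3 (CD50, ICAM-R) as a secreted Fc fusion protein. It is maintained in E. coli as a high-copy plasmid through a ColE1/pUC-type origin and is selected with ampicillin via a full-length β-lactamase gene. A separate SV40 early promoter/EM7 promoter cassette drives a puromycin N-acetyltransferase gene, followed by an SV40 poly(A) signal, which could allow puromycin selection in mammalian cells. The short KanR, lacZα, ble, f1 ori and rrnB terminator matches in the annotation are only fragments and appear to be backbone remnants.

The expression unit consists of the CMV enhancer and immediate early promoter, a fragment of CMV intron A and an SP6 promoter, which could also support in vitro transcription. The plasmid name indicates an HA signal peptide (HAsp) directing secretion, although the annotation tool matched this leader region only as a fragment of a mouse IgH signal sequence. The ICAM3 ectodomain, a synthesised 1,368 bp insert cloned between retained NotI and AscI sites, is fused in frame to a human IgG1 Fc region carrying the D265A and P329A (DAPA) substitutions. These changes are generally used to reduce Fc effector binding. An AviTag for site-specific biotinylation and a 6xHis tag for metal-affinity purification are recorded at the C terminus, though neither is individually annotated, and a bGH poly(A) signal ends the transcript.

The construct belongs to a collection used to map interactions among human IgSF cell-surface proteins. The depositor notes that some plasmids in the collection may carry an IS4-like transposase upstream of the CMV promoter, but no such feature is annotated here.
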