Addgene plasmid #156871: pD649-HAsp-ICAM3-Fc(DAPA)-AviTag-6xHis
Purpose: Mammalian expression of cell-surface protein extracellular domain fused to Fc(DAPA)-Avi-6xHis. Protein is secreted from cells.
Depositing lab: Chris Garcia. Depositing organization: Stanford University. Publication: A Human IgSF Cell-Surface Interactome Reveals a Complex Network of Protein-Protein Interactions. Wojtowicz WM, Vielmetter J, Fernandes RA, Siepe DH, Eastman CL, Chisholm GB, Cox S, Klock H, Anderson PW, Rue SM, Miller JJ, Glaser SM, Bragstad ML, Vance J, Lam AW, Lesley SA, Zinn K, Garcia KC. Cell. 2020 Aug 20;182(4):1027-1043.e17. doi: 10.1016/j.cell.2020.07.025. PubMed 32822567.
Backbone
  Vector backbone: pD649
  Backbone size w/o insert (bp): 6106
  Vector type: Mammalian Expression
Growth in bacteria
  Bacterial resistance: Ampicillin, 100 μg/mL
  Growth temperature: 37°C
  Growth strain: DH5alpha
  Copy number: High Copy
Gene/Insert
  Gene/Insert name: ICAM3
  Species: H. sapiens (human)
  Insert size (bp): 1368
  Mutation: Fc region of human IgG contains D265A and P329A mutations (DAPA)
  Entrez Gene: ICAM3 (a.k.a. CD50, CDW50, ICAM-R)
  Promoter: CMV/SP6
  Tag / fusion protein: Fc(DAPA)-AviTag-6xHis (C terminal on backbone)
  Cloning method: Restriction Enzyme; 5′ cloning site GCGGCCGC (not destroyed); 3′ cloning site GGCGCGCC (not destroyed)
  Sequencing primers: 5′ ATTTAGGTGACACTATAG; 3′ CACGTACCAGTTGAACTTCACC
Resource information
  A portion of this plasmid was derived from a plasmid made by: synthesis by ThermoFisher
Terms and licenses: Academic/Nonprofit Terms; Industry Terms: Not Available to Industry
Depositor comments: Some plasmids in this collection may have an IS4-like element ISVsa5 family transposase upstream of the CMV promoter.
How to cite: pD649-HAsp-ICAM3-Fc(DAPA)-AviTag-6xHis was a gift from Chris Garcia (Addgene plasmid # 156871 ; http://n2t.net/addgene:156871 ; RRID:Addgene_156871)
