>Addgene plasmid #156871 | pD649-HAsp-ICAM3-Fc(DAPA)-AviTag-6xHis | depositor partial sequence | sequence record 302852 | insert (extracellular domain)
CAAGAGTTTCTGCTGAGAGTGGAACCCCAGAATCCTGTGCTGTCTGCCGGCGGAAGCCTGTTCGTGAATT
GCAGCACAGATTGCCCCAGCAGCGAGAAGATCGCCCTGGAAACCAGCCTGAGCAAAGAACTGGTGGCCTC
TGGAATGGGCTGGGCCGCCTTTAATCTGAGCAACGTGACCGGCAACTCCCGCATCCTGTGCAGCGTGTAC
TGTAACGGAAGCCAGATCACCGGCAGCAGCAACATCACCGTGTACAGACTGCCTGAGAGAGTCGAACTGG
CTCCTCTGCCTCCTTGGCAGCCTGTGGGACAGAATTTCACCCTGCGGTGTCAGGTGGAAGATGGCAGCCC
TAGAACAAGCCTGACCGTGGTGCTGCTGAGATGGGAAGAAGAACTGAGCAGACAGCCCGCCGTGGAAGAA
CCTGCTGAAGTGACAGCTACAGTGCTGGCCTCCAGAGATGATCATGGCGCCCCTTTCAGCTGTCGGACCG
AACTGGATATGCAGCCTCAAGGCCTGGGCCTGTTTGTGAACACATCTGCCCCTCGGCAGCTGAGAACCTT
CGTGCTTCCTGTGACACCTCCTAGGCTGGTGGCCCCTAGATTCCTGGAAGTGGAAACCTCCTGGCCTGTG
GACTGTACCCTGGATGGACTGTTTCCTGCCAGCGAGGCCCAAGTTTATCTGGCCCTGGGCGATCAGATGC
TGAACGCCACAGTGATGAACCACGGCGATACACTGACAGCCACCGCTACAGCCACAGCCAGAGCTGATCA
AGAGGGCGCCAGAGAAATCGTGTGCAATGTGACACTCGGCGGCGAGAGAAGAGAGGCCAGGGAAAATCTG
ACCGTGTTCAGCTTTCTGGGCCCCATCGTGAATCTGAGCGAGCCTACAGCTCACGAGGGCAGCACAGTGA
CCGTGTCTTGTATGGCTGGCGCTAGAGTGCAAGTGACTCTGGATGGTGTTCCTGCCGCTGCTCCTGGACA
ACCTGCTCAGCTGCAACTGAATGCCACCGAGTCCGACGACGGCAGAAGCTTTTTTTGCTCCGCCACACTG
GAAGTCGACGGCGAGTTCCTGCACAGAAATAGCAGCGTGCAGCTGCGGGTGCTGTACGGCCCTAAGATCG
ATAGAGCCACCTGTCCTCAGCACCTGAAGTGGAAGGACAAGACCAGACACGTGCTGCAGTGCCAGGCCAG
AGGCAATCCTTATCCTGAGCTGAGATGCCTGAAAGAGGGCAGCTCCAGAGAAGTGCCTGTGGGCATCCCT
TTCTTCGTGAACGTGACCCACAACGGCACCTACCAGTGTCAGGCCTCAAGCAGCAGAGGCAAGTACACCC
TGGTGGTGGTCATGGATATCGAGGCCGGCAGCTCTCAT
